>Addgene plasmid #190423 | JAB3604 | addgene full sequence | sequence record 391174 | Addgene NGS Result
TGGCAGGATATATTGTGGTGTAACGTTAAGCTTTGGTTGTCGACGAGTCAGTAATAAACGGCGTCAAAGT
GGTTGCAGCCGGCACACACGAGTCGTGTTTATCAACTCAAAGCACAAATACTTTTCCTCAACCTAAAAAT
AAGGCAATTAGCCAAAAACAACTTTGCGTGTAAACAACGCTCAATACACGTGTCATTTTATTATTAGCTA
TTGCTTCACCGCCTTAGCTTTCTCGTGACCTAGTCGTCCTCGTCTTTTCTTCTTCTTCTTCTATAAAACA
ATACCCAAAGAGCTCTTCTTCTTCACAATTCAGATTTCAATTTCTCAAAATCTTAAAAACTTTCTCTCAA
TTCTCTCTACCGTGATCAAGGTAAATTTCTGTGTTCCTTATTCTCTCAAAATCTTCGATTTTGTTTTCGT
TCGATCCCAATTTCGTATATGTTCTTTGGTTTAGATTCTGTTAATCTTAGATCGTAGACGATTTTCTGGG
TTTGATCGTTAGATATCATCTTAATTCTCGATTAGGGTTTCATAGATATCATCCGATTTGTTCAAATAAT
TTGAGTTTTGTCGAATAATTACTCTTCGATTTGTGATTTCTATCTAGATCTGGTGTTAGTTTCTAGTTTG
TGCGATCGAATTTGTCGATTAATCTGAGTTTTTCTGATTAACAGCACCATGGCAAAGGATGTGGAAGCCG
TTCCCGGAGAAGGATTTCAGACAAGAGACTATCAAGATCCGCCACCAGCTCCGTTTATTGATGGAGCGGA
GCTAAAGAAGTGGTCTTTCTACAGAGCAGTTATCGCAGAGTTCGTAGCCACTCTCCTCTTCTTATACATC
ACCGTTTTGACAGTCATCGGTTACAAGATTCAGTCCGATACTGATGCCGGTGGCGTAGATTGCGGCGGAG
TTGGAATCCTCGGTATCGCTTGGGCCTTTGGTGGTATGATCTTCATCCTCGTCTACTGCACCGCCGGTAT
CTCTGGTGGTCACATTAACCCAGCGGTGACATTTGGGCTATTCTTGGCACGTAAAGTGTCGTTACCTAGG
GCCCTATTGTACATAATCGCTCAGTGTTTGGGTGCGATTTGTGGAGTTGGTTTTGTCAAAGCCTTCCAAA
GCTCTTACTACACCCGTTACGGAGGTGGAGCCAACTCTCTAGCCGATGGCTACAGCACAGGGACCGGTCT
AGCCGCAGAGATCATTGGTACTTTCGTTCTTGTCTACACCGTATTCTCTGCCACTGACCCCAAACGTAGT
GCCAGAGACTCCCACGTTCCGGTGTTGGCGCCACTTCCAATCGGATTTGCCGTGTTCATGGTACATTTGG
CTACCATTCCCATTACCGGAACCGGAATTAACCCGGCAAGGAGTTTCGGAGCTGCCGTAATCTACAACAA
GAGCAAGCCATGGGATGACCACTGGATATTTTGGGTTGGACCATTCATTGGAGCTGCGATAGCTGCATTC
TACCACCAATTCGTTCTAAGAGCTTCAGGTTCTAAGTCTCTTGGATCATTCAGAAGTGCTGCCAACGTCG
GATCCATGGTGAGCAAGGGCGAGGAGGATAACATGGCCATCATCAAGGAGTTCATGCGCTTCAAGGTGCA
CATGGAGGGCTCCGTGAACGGCCACGAGTTCGAGATCGAGGGCGAGGGCGAGGGCCGCCCCTACGAGGGC
ACCCAGACCGCCAAGCTGAAGGTGACCAAGGGTGGCCCCCTGCCCTTCGCCTGGGACATCCTGTCCCCTC
AGTTCATGTACGGCTCCAAGGCCTACGTGAAGCACCCCGCCGACATCCCCGACTACTTGAAGCTGTCCTT
CCCCGAGGGCTTCAAGTGGGAGCGCGTGATGAACTTCGAGGACGGCGGCGTGGTGACCGTGACCCAGGAC
TCCTCCCTGCAGGACGGCGAGTTCATCTACAAGGTGAAGCTGCGCGGCACCAACTTCCCCTCCGACGGCC
CCGTAATGCAGAATAAGACCATGGGCTGGGAGGCCTCCTCCGAGCGGATGTACCCCGAGGACGGCGCCCT
GAAGGGCGAGATCAAGCAGAGGCTGAAGCTGAAGGACGGCGGCCACTACGACGCTGAGGTCAAGACCACC
TACAAGGCCAAGAAGCCCGTGCAGCTGCCCGGCGCCTACAACGTCAACATCAAGTTGGACATCACCTCCC
ACAACGAGGACTACACCATCGTGGAACAGTACGAACGCGCCGAGGGCCGCCACTCCACCGGCGGCATGGA
GGAGCTGTACAAGTAAAGCGGCCGCCCGGCTGCAGATCGTTCAAACATTTGGCAATAAAGTTTCTTAAGA
TTGAATCCTGTTGCCGGTCTTGCGATGATTATCATATAATTTCTGTTGAATTACGTTAAGCATGTAATAA
TTAACATGTAATGCATGACGTTATTTATGAGATGGGTTTTTATGATTAGAGTCCCGCAATTATACATTTA
ATACGCGATAGAAAACAAAATATAGCGCGCAAACTAGGATAAATTATCGCGCGCGGTGTCATCTATGTTA
CTAGATCGGGGCGCGCCCTCGAGGAAGACGTAATGATAGAAAAGTTGGCTGCGGCCGCGAAATGATACGA
AACGTACCGTATCGTTAAGGTGTATGATACGAAACGTACCGTATCGTTAAGGTAGATGATACGAAACGTA
CCGTATCGTTAAGGTCGGGTCTAAGCTAGCTAGGCCACCCACAATCCCACTATCCTTTCGCAAGACCCTT
CCTCTATATAAGGAAGTTCATTTCATTTGGAGAGAACACGGGGGACTCTAGACACCATGGTGAGTAAAGG
AGAAGAACTTTTCACTGGAGTTGTCCCAATTCTTGTTGAATTAGATGGTGATGTTAATGGGCACAAATTT
TCTGTCAGTGGAGAGGGTGAAGGTGATGCAACATACGGAAAACTTACCCTTAAATTTATTTGCACTACTG
GAAAACTACCTGTTCCATGGCCAACCCTGGTCACCACCCTGACCTACGTAAGTTTCTGCTTCTACCTTTG
ATATATATATAATAATTATCATTAATTAGTAGTAATATAATATTTCAAATATTTTTTTCAAAATAAAAGA
ATGTAGTATATAGCAATTGCTTTTCTGTAGTTTATAAGTGTGTATATTTTAATTTATAACTTTTCTAATA
TATGACCAAAATTTGTTGATGTGCAGGGCGTGCAGTGCTTCTCCCGTTACCCTGATCATATGAAGCGGCA
CGACTTCTTCAAGAGCGCCATGCCTGAGGGATACGTGCAGGAGAGGACCATCTTCTTCAAGGACGACGGG
AACTACAAGACACGTGCTGAAGTCAAGTTTGAGGGTGACACCCTCGTCAACAGGATCGAGCTTAAGGGAA
TCGATTTCAAGGAGGACGGAAACATCCTCGGCCACAAGTTGGAATACAACTACAACTCCCACAACGTATA
CATCATGGCCGACAAGCAAAAGAACGGCATCAAAGCCAACTTCAAGACCCGCCACAACATCGAGGACGGC
GGCGTGCAACTCGCTGATCATTATCAACAAAATACTCCAATTGGCGATGGCCCTGTCCTTTTACCAGACA
ACCATTACCTGTCCACACAATCTGCCCTTTCGAAAGATCCCAACGAAAAGAGAGATCACATGGTCCTTCT
TGAGTTTGTAACAGCTGCTGGGATTACACATGGCATGGATGAACTATACAAATAATGTCAAGCCATTCTC
TCGCAGATGATGTTCACTTTGTGTTTTACTTCCTTTATGCATTCACAGCAATAAAAGAAAGAAATCTCCA
TCGCTTTTGGTTTTCTTCTCTGTCTTAAGTTAGTCGTTTTCGTGTCTAATCTATTACTTATCATTGTAAT
AGACTCTTCTTCTATTGAGATTTGAATATAAACTAAAACACATTCCATTTTACTGTGTTCTCAACATTCA
GAATGCAAACGGACTAACCGTAGTGACTCGGCTTGAGTCTTCGGGCTAGAGCGGACTAGTTCTAGAGCGG
CCGCCACCGCGGTGGAGCTCCAGCTTTTGTTCCCTTTAGTGAGGGTTAATTGCGCGCTTGGCGTAATCAT
GGTCATAGCTGTTTCCTGTGTGAAATTGTTATCCGCTCACAATTCCACACAACATACGAGCCGGAAGCAT
AAAGTGTAAAGCCTGGGGTGCCTAATGAGTGAGCTAACTCACATTAATTGCGTTGCGCTCACTGCCCGCT
TTCCAGTCGGGAAACCTGTCGTGCCAGCTGCATTAATGAATCGGCCAACGCGCGGGGAGAGGCGGTTTGC
GTATTGGGCGCTCTTCCGCTTCCTCGCTCACTGACTCGCTGCGCTCGGTCGTTCGGCTGCGGCGAGCGGT
ATCAGCTCACTCAAAGGCGGTAATACGGTTATCCACAGAATCAGGGGATAACGCAGGAAAGAACATGAAG
GCCTTGACAGGATATATTGGCGGGTAAACTAAGTCGCTGTATGTGTTTGTTTGAGATCTCATGTGAGCAA
AAGGCCAGCAAAAGGCCAGGAACCGTAAAAAGGCCGCGTTGCTGGCGTTTTTCCATAGGCTCCGCCCCCC
TGACGAGCATCACAAAAATCGACGCTCAAGTCAGAGGTGGCGAAACCCGACAGGACTATAAAGATACCAG
GCGTTTCCCCCTGGAAGCTCCCTCGTGCGCTCTCCTGTTCCGACCCTGCCGCTTACCGGATACCTGTCCG
CCTTTCTCCCTTCGGGAAGCGTGGCGCTTTCTCATAGCTCACGCTGTAGGTATCTCAGTTCGGTGTAGGT
CGTTCGCTCCAAGCTGGGCTGTGTGCACGAACCCCCCGTTCAGCCCGACCGCTGCGCCTTATCCGGTAAC
TATCGTCTTGAGTCCAACCCGGTAAGACACGACTTATCGCCACTGGCAGCAGCCACTGGTAACAGGATTA
GCAGAGCGAGGTATGTAGGCGGTGCTACAGAGTTCTTGAAGTGGTGGCCTAACTACGGCTACACTAGAAG
AACAGTATTTGGTATCTGTGCTCTGCTGAAGCCAGTTACCTTCGGAAGAAGAGTTGGTAGCTCTTGATCC
GGCAAACAAACCACCGCTGGTAGCGGTGGTTTTTTTGTTTGCAAGCAGCAGATTACGCGCAGAAAAAAAG
GATCTCAAGAAGATCCTTTGATCTTTTCTACGGGGTCTGACGCTCAGTGGAACGAAAACTCACGTTAAGG
GATTTTGGTCATGAATTCTTGTTAGACATTATTTGCCGACTACCTTGGTGATCTCGCCTTTCACGTAGTG
AACAAATTCTTCCAACTGATCTGCGCGCGAGGCCAAGCGATCTTCTTGTCCAAGATAAGCCTGCCTAGCT
TCAAGTATGACGGGCTGATACTGGGCCGGCAGGCGCTCCATTGCCCAGTCGGCAGCGACATCCTTCGGCG
CGATTTTGCCGGTTACTGCGCTGTACCAAATGCGGGACAACGTAAGCACTACATTTCGCTCATCGCCAGC
CCAGTCGGGCGGCGAGTTCCATAGCGTTAAGGTTTCATTTAGCGCCTCAAATAGATCCTGTTCAGGAACC
GGATCAAAGAGTTCCTCCGCCGCTGGACCTACCAAGGCAACGCTATGTTCTCTTGCTTTTGTCAGCAAGA
TAGCCAGATCAATGTCGATCGTGGCTGGCTCGAAGATACCTGCAAGAATGTCATTGCGCTGCCATTCTCC
AAATTGCAGTTCGCGCTTAGCTGGATAACGCCACGGAATGATGTCGTCGTGCACAACAATGGTGACTTCT
ACAGCGCGGAGAATCTCGCTCTCTCCAGGGGAAGCCGAAGTTTCCAAAAGGTCGTTGATCAAAGCTCGCC
GCGTTGTTTCATCAAGCCTTACGGTCACCGTAACCAGCAAATCAATATCACTGTGTGGCTTCAGGCCGCC
ATCCACTGCGGAGCCGTACAAATGTACGGCCAGCAACGTCGGTTCGAGATGGCGCTCGATGACGCCAACT
ACCTCTGATAGTTGAGTCGATACTTCGGCGATCACCGCTTCCCTCATGATGTTTAACTCCTGAATTAAGC
CGCGCCGCGAAGCGGTGTCGGCTTGAATGAATTGTTAGGCGTCATCCTGTGCTCCCGAGAACCAGTACCA
GTACATCGCTGTTTCGTTCGAGACTTGAGGTCTAGTTTTATACGTGAACAGGTCAATGCCGCCGAGAGTA
AAGCCACATTTTGCGTACAAATTGCAGGCAGGTACATTGTTCGTTTGTGCCATGATGATATATTTTTATC
TTGTGCAATGTAACATCAGAGATTTTGAGACACAACGTGGCTTTGTTGAATAAATCGAACTTTTGCTGAG
TTGAAGGATCAGATCACGCATCTTCCCGACAACGCAGACCGTTCCGTGGCAAAGCAAAAGTTCAAAATCA
CCAACTGGTCCACCTACAACAAAGCTCTCATCAACCGTGGCTCCCTCACTTTCTGGCTGGATGATGGGGC
GATTCAGGAGATCCCCATCCAACAGCCCGCCGTCGAGCGGGCTTTTTTATCCCCGGAAGCCTGTGGATAG
AGGGTAGTTATCCACGTGAAACCGCTAATGCCCCGCAAAGCCTTGATTCACGGGGCTTTCCGGCCCGCTC
CAAAAACTATCCACGTGAAATCGCTAATCAGGGTACGTGAAATCGCTAATCGGAGTACGTGAAATCGCTA
ATAAGGTCACGTGAAATCGCTAATCAAAAAGGCACGTGAGAACGCTAATAGCCCTTTCAGATCAACAGCT
TGCAAACACCCCTCGCTCCGGCAAGTAGTTACAGCAAGTAGTATGTTCAATTAGCTTTTCAATTATGAAT
ATATATATCAATTATTGGTCGCCCTTGGCTTGTGGACAATGCGCTACGCGCACCGGCTCCGCCCGTGGAC
AACCGCAAGCGGTTGCCCACCGTCGAGCGCCTTTGCCCACAACCCGGCGGCCGGCCGCAACAGATCGTTT
TATAAATTTTTTTTTTTGAAAAAGAAAAAGCCCGAAAGGCGGCAACCTCTCGGGCTTCTGGATTTCCGAT
CCCCGGAATTAGACTCT
Features (pLannotate 1.2.2; 22 found; start..end, strand, type, name):
      1..23      +  misc_feature   LB T-DNA repeat: left border repeat from nopaline C58 T-DNA (truncated)
    679..1539    +  CDS            PIP2-1: PIP21_ARATH - Also known as PIP2A. Experimental evidence at protein level: Swiss-Prot protein existence level 1. Water channel required to facilitate the transport of water across cell membrane. Probably involved in root water uptake. Its function is impaired by Hg(2+). From Arabidopsis thaliana (Mouse-ear cress).
   1546..2255    +  CDS            mCherry (fragment): monomeric derivative of DsRed fluorescent protein (Shaner et al., 2004) mammalian codon-optimized
   2275..2527    +  terminator     NOS terminator: nopaline synthase terminator and poly(A) signal
   2700..2717    +  promoter       35SPPDK promoter (fragment): hybrid promoter consisting of the cauliflower mosaic virus 35S enhancer fused to the maize C4PPDK basal promoter (Yoo et al., 2007)
   2720..2764    +  promoter       minimal CaMV 35S promoter: minimal 35S promoter from cauliflower mosaic virus
   2791..2986    +  CDS            superfolder GFP (fragment): GFP variant that folds robustly even when fused to poorly folded proteins (Pédelacq et al., 2006)
   2988..3176    +  intron         IV2 intron: modified second intron of the potato ST-LS1 gene (Vancanneyt et al., 1990)
   3198..3695    +  CDS            mgfp5 (fragment): GFP with folding enhancement mutations; mgfp5; suitable for expression in plants due to removal of a cryptic intron
   3975..4010    -  misc_feature   MCS (fragment): pBluescript multiple cloning site
   4023..4041    -  promoter       T3 promoter: promoter for bacteriophage T3 RNA polymerase
   4086..4102    -  protein_bind   lac operator: The lac repressor binds to the lac operator to inhibit transcription in E. coli. This inhibition can be relieved by adding lactose or isopropyl-β-D-thiogalactopyranoside (IPTG). lac repressor encoded by lacI
   4110..4140    -  promoter       lac promoter: promoter for the E. coli lac operon
   4155..4176    -  protein_bind   CAP binding site: CAP binding activates transcription in the presence of cAMP. E. coli catabolite activator protein
   4189..4281    -  CDS            lacI (fragment): lac repressor; lacI; The lac repressor binds to the lac operator to inhibit transcription in E. coli. This inhibition can be relieved by adding lactose or isopropyl-β-D-thiogalactopyranoside (IPTG).
   4283..4407    -  rep_origin     RSF ori (fragment): Plasmids containing the RSF 1030 origin of replication can be propagated in E. coli cells that contain additional plasmids with compatible origins.
   4415..4439    +  misc_feature   RB T-DNA repeat: right border repeat from nopaline C58 T-DNA
   4530..5118    -  rep_origin     ori: high-copy-number ColE1/pMB1/pBR322/pUC origin of replication
   5212..5997    -  CDS            aadA: S3AD_SHIFL - Experimental evidence at protein level: Swiss-Prot protein existence level 1. Mediates bacterial resistance to the antibiotics streptomycin and spectinomycin. From Shigella flexneri.
   6058..6207    -  CDS            sat-1 (fragment): STA_ECOLX - Protein inferred from homology: Swiss-Prot protein existence level 3. Involved in resistance to streptothricin, a broad-spectrum antibiotic produced by streptomycetes (PubMed:1850404). Detoxifies streptothricin via acetylation of the beta amino group of the first beta-lysyl moiety of streptothricin (By similarity). From Escherichia coli.
   6349..6447    +  CDS            TRA2_ECOLX (fragment): Protein predicted: Swiss-Prot protein existence level 4. Required for transposition of transposon Tn903. From Escherichia coli.
   6455..6890    +  rep_origin     pSa ori: origin of replication from bacterial plasmid pSa
