[The description below was written by a language model from this plasmid's Addgene catalogue record and pLannotate feature annotations shown in this document.]
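Description:
JAB3604 is a 7.0 kb plant expression plasmid built on the JAB2120 backbone, deposited as one of a set of parts for constructing synthetic genetic circuits in eudicot plants. It has the layout of a small binary vector. Nopaline-type left and right T-DNA border repeats flank the plant payload. Outside the borders lie a high-copy ColE1/pUC-type origin for propagation in E. coli, a pSa origin of the kind used in compact binary vectors for replication in Agrobacterium, and an aadA gene conferring spectinomycin (and streptomycin) resistance. No plant selectable marker is annotated within the T-DNA. Several short fragments in the feature table (pBluescript MCS, T3 and lac promoter elements, lacI, RSF ori, sat-1, a Tn903 sequence) appear to be cloning remnants rather than functional parts.

The T-DNA carries two expression units. The first comes from the backbone and, according to the record, uses the UBQ10 promoter; the promoter itself is not picked up in the automated annotation, though an unannotated stretch precedes the coding sequence. It drives the Arabidopsis aquaporin PIP2A (PIP2-1) fused to mCherry and ends in the NOS terminator, giving a constitutive red plasma-membrane marker that identifies transformed cells and outlines them. The second unit is the circuit output. In it, a synthetic promoter named 3XPhlFO, which the name suggests contains three PhlF repressor operator sites, is annotated with a minimal CaMV 35S core. This promoter drives a GFP coding sequence interrupted by the potato ST-LS1 IV2 intron, followed by an ADH terminator (named in the record but not annotated). The intron prevents functional GFP expression in bacteria, so fluorescence reports plant expression only. The construct presumably serves as a reporter for PhlF-based regulators, with mCherry as an internal reference.
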