Addgene plasmid #190423: JAB3604
Purpose: Plasmids encode parts for syntetic genetic circuit construction in eudicot plants (proUBQ10::PIP2A-mCherry-NOSt_3XPhlFO::GFPint-ADHt)
Depositing lab: Jennifer Brophy & Jose Dinneny. Depositing organization: Stanford University. Publication: Synthetic genetic circuits as a means of reprogramming plant roots. Brophy JAN, Magallon KJ, Duan L, Zhong V, Ramachandran P, Kniazev K, Dinneny JR. Science. 2022 Aug 12;377(6607):747-751. doi: 10.1126/science.abo4326. Epub 2022 Aug 11. PubMed 35951698.
Backbone
  Vector backbone: JAB2120
  Vector type: Plant Expression
Growth in bacteria
  Bacterial resistance: Spectinomycin, 50 μg/mL
  Growth temperature: 37°C
  Growth strain: DH5alpha
  Copy number: High Copy
Gene/Insert
  Gene/Insert name: proUBQ10::PIP2A-mCherry-NOSt_3XPhlFO::GFPint-ADHt
  Species: Synthetic
  Cloning method: Restriction Enzyme; 5′ cloning site unknown (unknown if destroyed)
Terms and licenses: Academic/Nonprofit Terms; Industry Terms: Not Available to Industry
Depositor comments: Backbone JAB2120 contains proUBQ10::PIP2A-mCherry-NOSt. Please see the fully annotated sequence linked the "Supplemental Documents" section. Please visit https://www.biorxiv.org/content/10.1101/2022.02.02.478917v1 for bioRxiv preprint.
How to cite: JAB3604 was a gift from Jennifer Brophy & Jose Dinneny (Addgene plasmid # 190423 ; http://n2t.net/addgene:190423 ; RRID:Addgene_190423)
